>Addgene plasmid #123468 | pMK-PatpB (PEP and NEP functional) | depositor partial sequence | sequence record 235559 | PatpB (PEP and NEP functional)
AATAGAAATAGAAAATAAAGTTCAGGTTCGAATTCCATAGAATAGATAATATGGATGGGATTGTCTATAA
TGATAGACAA
