LOCUS       Exported 2398 bp ds-DNA circular SYN 13-MAY-2021
DEFINITION  MoChlo kit.
ACCESSION   .
VERSION     .
KEYWORDS    pMK-PatpB (PEP and NEP functional)
SOURCE      synthetic DNA construct
  ORGANISM  synthetic DNA construct
REFERENCE   1 (bases 1 to 2398)
  AUTHORS   Occhialini A, Piatek A, Pfotenhauer AC, Frazier TP, Stewart CN,
            Lenaghan S
  TITLE     MoChlo: A versatile modular cloning toolbox for chloroplast
            biotechnology.
  JOURNAL   Plant Physiol. 2019 Jan 24. pii: pp.18.01220. doi:
            10.1104/pp.18.01220.
  PUBMED    30679266
REFERENCE   2 (bases 1 to 2398)
  AUTHORS   .
  TITLE     Direct Submission
  JOURNAL   Exported May 13, 2021 from SnapGene Server 1.1.58
            http://www.snapgene.com
FEATURES             Location/Qualifiers
     source          1..2398
                     /organism="synthetic DNA construct"
                     /mol_type="other DNA"
     primer_bind     278..300
                     /label=M13/pUC Forward
                     /note="In lacZ gene"
     primer_bind     292..309
                     /label=M13 Forward
                     /note="In lacZ gene. Also called M13-F20 or M13 (-21)
                     Forward"
     primer_bind     293..309
                     /label=M13 fwd
                     /note="common sequencing primer, one of multiple similar
                     variants"
     primer_bind     320..339
                     /label=T7
                     /note="T7 promoter, forward primer"
     promoter        320..338
                     /label=T7 promoter
                     /note="promoter for bacteriophage T7 RNA polymerase"
     CDS             343..354
                     /codon_start=1
                     /product="Factor Xa recognition and cleavage site"
                     /label=Factor Xa site
                     /translation="IEGR"
     primer_bind     complement(604..621)
                     /label=L4440
                     /note="L4440 vector, forward primer"
     rep_origin      complement(714..1302)
                     /direction=LEFT
                     /label=ori
                     /note="high-copy-number ColE1/pMB1/pBR322/pUC origin of
                     replication"
     primer_bind     complement(794..813)
                     /label=pBR322ori-F
                     /note="pBR322 origin, forward primer"
     CDS             complement(1476..2270)
                     /codon_start=1
                     /product="aminoglycoside phosphotransferase"
                     /label=NeoR/KanR
                     /note="confers resistance to neomycin, kanamycin, and G418
                     (Geneticin(R))"
                     /translation="MIEQDGLHAGSPAAWVERLFGYDWAQQTIGCSDAAVFRLSAQGRP
                     VLFVKTDLSGALNELQDEAARLSWLATTGVPCAAVLDVVTEAGRDWLLLGEVPGQDLLS
                     SHLAPAEKVSIMADAMRRLHTLDPATCPFDHQAKHRIERARTRMEAGLVDQDDLDEEHQ
                     GLAPAELFARLKASMPDGEDLVVTHGDACLPNIMVENGRFSGFIDCGRLGVADRYQDIA
                     LATRDIAEELGGEWADRFLVLYGIAAPDSQRIAFYRLLDEFF"
     promoter        complement(2271..2375)
                     /gene="bla"
                     /label=AmpR promoter
ORIGIN
        1 ctaaattgta agcgttaata ttttgttaaa attcgcgtta aatttttgtt aaatcagctc
       61 attttttaac caataggccg aaatcggcaa aatcccttat aaatcaaaag aatagaccga
      121 gatagggttg agtggccgct acagggcgct cccattcgcc attcaggctg cgcaactgtt
      181 gggaagggcg tttcggtgcg ggcctcttcg ctattacgcc agctggcgaa agggggatgt
      241 gctgcaaggc gattaagttg ggtaacgcca gggttttccc agtcacgacg ttgtaaaacg
      301 acggccagtg agcgcgacgt aatacgactc actatagggc gaattgaagg aaggccgtca
      361 aggccgcatc aacgagctcg gtctcaggag aatagaaata gaaaataaag ttcaggttcg
      421 aattccatag aatagataat atggatggga ttgtctataa tgatagacaa tacttgagac
      481 cggtaccctc tgggcctcat gggccttcct ttcactgccc gctttccagt cgggaaacct
      541 gtcgtgccag ctgcattaac atggtcatag ctgtttcctt gcgtattggg cgctctccgc
      601 ttcctcgctc actgactcgc tgcgctcggt cgttcgggta aagcctgggg tgcctaatga
      661 gcaaaaggcc agcaaaaggc caggaaccgt aaaaaggccg cgttgctggc gtttttccat
      721 aggctccgcc cccctgacga gcatcacaaa aatcgacgct caagtcagag gtggcgaaac
      781 ccgacaggac tataaagata ccaggcgttt ccccctggaa gctccctcgt gcgctctcct
      841 gttccgaccc tgccgcttac cggatacctg tccgcctttc tcccttcggg aagcgtggcg
      901 ctttctcata gctcacgctg taggtatctc agttcggtgt aggtcgttcg ctccaagctg
      961 ggctgtgtgc acgaaccccc cgttcagccc gaccgctgcg ccttatccgg taactatcgt
     1021 cttgagtcca acccggtaag acacgactta tcgccactgg cagcagccac tggtaacagg
     1081 attagcagag cgaggtatgt aggcggtgct acagagttct tgaagtggtg gcctaactac
     1141 ggctacacta gaagaacagt atttggtatc tgcgctctgc tgaagccagt taccttcgga
     1201 aaaagagttg gtagctcttg atccggcaaa caaaccaccg ctggtagcgg tggttttttt
     1261 gtttgcaagc agcagattac gcgcagaaaa aaaggatctc aagaagatcc tttgatcttt
     1321 tctacggggt ctgacgctca gtggaacgaa aactcacgtt aagggatttt ggtcatgaga
     1381 ttatcaaaaa ggatcttcac ctagatcctt ttaaattaaa aatgaagttt taaatcaatc
     1441 taaagtatat atgagtaaac ttggtctgac agttattaga aaaattcatc cagcagacga
     1501 taaaacgcaa tacgctggct atccggtgcc gcaatgccat acagcaccag aaaacgatcc
     1561 gcccattcgc cgcccagttc ttccgcaata tcacgggtgg ccagcgcaat atcctgataa
     1621 cgatccgcca cgcccagacg gccgcaatca ataaagccgc taaaacggcc attttccacc
     1681 ataatgttcg gcaggcacgc atcaccatgg gtcaccacca gatcttcgcc atccggcatg
     1741 ctcgctttca gacgcgcaaa cagctctgcc ggtgccaggc cctgatgttc ttcatccaga
     1801 tcatcctgat ccaccaggcc cgcttccata cgggtacgcg cacgttcaat acgatgtttc
     1861 gcctgatgat caaacggaca ggtcgccggg tccagggtat gcagacgacg catggcatcc
     1921 gccataatgc tcactttttc tgccggcgcc agatggctag acagcagatc ctgacccggc
     1981 acttcgccca gcagcagcca atcacggccc gcttcggtca ccacatccag caccgccgca
     2041 cacggaacac cggtggtggc cagccagctc agacgcgccg cttcatcctg cagctcgttc
     2101 agcgcaccgc tcagatcggt tttcacaaac agcaccggac gaccctgcgc gctcagacga
     2161 aacaccgccg catcagagca gccaatggtc tgctgcgccc aatcatagcc aaacagacgt
     2221 tccacccacg ctgccgggct acccgcatgc aggccatcct gttcaatcat actcttcctt
     2281 tttcaatatt attgaagcat ttatcagggt tattgtctca tgagcggata catatttgaa
     2341 tgtatttaga aaaataaaca aataggggtt ccgcgcacat ttccccgaaa agtgccac
//
